Addgene plasmid #121773: LC901: pMVP (L3-L2) mCherry + WPRE
Purpose: pMVP L3-L2 entry plasmid, contains mCherry + WPRE for 3- or 4-component MultiSite Gateway Pro assembly. Allows C-term mCherry fusion to gene of interest in lentivirus vectors.
Depositing lab: Christopher Newgard. Depositing organization: Duke University. Publication: Creation of versatile cloning platforms for transgene expression and dCas9-based epigenome editing. Haldeman JM, Conway AE, Arlotto ME, Slentz DH, Muoio DM, Becker TC, Newgard CB. Nucleic Acids Res. 2018 Dec 27. pii: 5264291. doi: 10.1093/nar/gky1286. PubMed 30590691.
Backbone
  Vector backbone: pDONR221 P3-P2
  Backbone manufacturer: Invitrogen
  Backbone size w/o insert (bp): 2555
  Vector type: Synthetic Biology ; pMVP Gateway Entry Plasmid
Growth in bacteria
  Bacterial resistance: Kanamycin, 50 μg/mL
  Growth temperature: 37°C
  Growth strain: DH5alpha
  Copy number: High Copy
Gene/Insert
  Gene/Insert name: mCherry + WPRE
  Species: Synthetic
  Insert size (bp): 1396
  Cloning method: Gateway Cloning
  Sequencing primers: 5′ M13F; 3′ M13R
Terms and licenses: Academic/Nonprofit Terms; Industry Terms: Not Available to Industry
How to cite: LC901: pMVP (L3-L2) mCherry + WPRE was a gift from Christopher Newgard (Addgene plasmid # 121773 ; http://n2t.net/addgene:121773 ; RRID:Addgene_121773)
