[The description below was written by a language model from this plasmid's Addgene catalogue record and pLannotate feature annotations shown in this document.]
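Description:
LC901: pMVP (L3-L2) mCherry + WPRE is a MultiSite Gateway Pro entry plasmid built on the Invitrogen pDONR221 P3-P2 backbone. It belongs to the pMVP modular cloning platform for transgene expression. It is a small (about 3.95 kb) bacterial plasmid that replicates from a high-copy ColE1/pUC-type origin and is selected with kanamycin through an aminoglycoside phosphotransferase (KanR) gene. The rrnB T1 and T2 transcription terminators lie upstream of the cloning region, where they shield the insert from read-through transcription in E. coli. The short lacI and lacZα fragments and the T7 promoter flanking the cassette are backbone remnants rather than functional parts of the payload, and M13 primer sites are listed for sequencing the insert.

The payload is a synthetic cassette of about 1.4 kb, flanked by attL3 and attL2 recombination sites. It contains the coding sequence for the monomeric red fluorescent protein mCherry, followed by the woodchuck hepatitis virus posttranscriptional regulatory element (WPRE), which enhances expression of transcripts that carry it in their 3′ region. The entry plasmid has no eukaryotic promoter of its own. In a 3- or 4-component LR Clonase reaction, the L3-L2 module is placed in the final position, downstream of separate entry modules that supply elements such as the gene of interest, and the whole assembly is recombined into a destination vector. According to the record, the module is intended to add a C-terminal mCherry fusion to a gene of interest in lentiviral vectors, with the WPRE positioned after the fusion. The lentiviral elements themselves come from the destination vector and are not present in this plasmid.
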