Features (pLannotate 1.2.2; 11 found; start..end, strand, type, name):
    121..213     +  CDS            lacI (fragment): lac repressor; lacI; The lac repressor binds to the lac operator to inhibit transcription in E. coli. This inhibition can be relieved by adding lactose or isopropyl-β-D-thiogalactopyranoside (IPTG).
    268..295     -  terminator     rrnB T2 terminator: transcription terminator T2 from the E. coli rrnB gene
    427..470     +  terminator     rrnB T1 terminator: Escherichia coli rrnB; transcription terminator T1 from the E. coli rrnB gene
    517..553     -  CDS            lacZα (fragment): LacZα fragment of β-galactosidase; lacZ fragment
    570..665     +  protein_bind   attL3: mutant version of attL; recombination site for the Gateway® LR reaction LR Clonase™
    680..1387    +  CDS            mCherry: mCherry is a basic (constitutively fluorescent) red fluorescent protein published in 2004, derived from Discosoma sp.. It is reported to be a very rapidly-maturing monomer with low acid sensitivity.
   1447..2035    +  misc_feature   WPRE: woodchuck hepatitis virus posttranscriptional regulatory element
   2063..2162    -  protein_bind   attL2: mutant version of attL; recombination site for the Gateway® LR reaction LR Clonase™
   2193..2211    -  promoter       T7 promoter: promoter for bacteriophage T7 RNA polymerase
   2345..3154    +  CDS            KanR: aminoglycoside phosphotransferase; aph(3')-Ia; confers resistance to kanamycin in bacteria or G418 (Geneticin®) in eukaryotes
   3301..3889    +  rep_origin     ori: high-copy-number ColE1/pMB1/pBR322/pUC origin of replication
>Addgene plasmid #121773 | LC901: pMVP (L3-L2) mCherry + WPRE | addgene full sequence | sequence record 237268 | Addgene NGS Result
CTTTCCTGCGTTATCCCCTGATTCTGTGGATAACCGTATTACCGCCTTTGAGTGAGCTGATACCGCTCGC
CGCAGCCGAACGACCGAGCGCAGCGAGTCAGTGAGCGAGGAAGCGGAAGAGCGCCCAATACGCAAACCGC
CTCTCCCCGCGCGTTGGCCGATTCATTAATGCAGCTGGCACGACAGGTTTCCCGACTGGAAAGCGGGCAG
TGAGCGCAACGCAATTAATACGCGTACCGCTAGCCAGGAAGAGTTTGTAGAAACGCAAAAAGGCCATCCG
TCAGGATGGCCTTCTGCTTAGTTTGATGCCTGGCAGTTTATGGCGGGCGTCCTGCCCGCCACCCTCCGGG
CCGTTGCTTCACAACGTTCAAATCCGCTCCCGGCGGATTTGTCCTACTCAGGAGAGCGTTCACCGACAAA
CAACAGATAAAACGAAAGGCCCAGTCTTCCGACTGAGCCTTTCGTTTTATTTGATGCCTGGCAGTTCCCT
ACTCTCGCGTTAACGCTAGCATGGATGTTTTCCCAGTCACGACGTTGTAAAACGACGGCCAGTCTTAAGC
TCGGGCCCCAAATAATGATTTTATTTTGACTGATAGTGACCTGTTCGTTGCAACAAATTGATGAGCAATG
CTTTTTTATAATGCCAACTTTGTATAATAAAGTTGGTGGCGGCGGATCCATGGTGAGCAAGGGCGAGGAG
GATAACATGGCCATCATCAAGGAGTTCATGCGCTTCAAGGTGCACATGGAGGGCTCCGTGAACGGCCACG
AGTTCGAGATCGAGGGCGAGGGCGAGGGCCGCCCCTACGAGGGCACCCAGACCGCCAAGCTGAAGGTGAC
CAAGGGTGGCCCCCTGCCCTTCGCCTGGGACATCCTGTCCCCTCAGTTCATGTACGGCTCCAAGGCCTAC
GTGAAGCACCCCGCCGACATCCCCGACTACTTGAAGCTGTCCTTCCCCGAGGGCTTCAAGTGGGAGCGCG
TGATGAACTTCGAGGACGGCGGCGTGGTGACCGTGACCCAGGACTCCTCCCTGCAGGACGGCGAGTTCAT
CTACAAGGTGAAGCTGCGCGGCACCAACTTCCCCTCCGACGGCCCCGTAATGCAGAAGAAGACCATGGGC
TGGGAGGCCTCCTCCGAGCGGATGTACCCCGAGGACGGCGCCCTGAAGGGCGAGATCAAGCAGAGGCTGA
AGCTGAAGGACGGCGGCCACTACGACGCTGAGGTCAAGACCACCTACAAGGCCAAGAAGCCCGTGCAGCT
GCCCGGCGCCTACAACGTCAACATCAAGTTGGACATCACCTCCCACAACGAGGACTACACCATCGTGGAA
CAGTACGAACGCGCCGAGGGCCGCCACTCCACCGGCGGCATGGACGAGCTGTACAAGTAAGAATTCTGAA
GCTTAGCCTAGAGCTCCTATAGTGAGACCGGTTAGTAATGATCGACAATCAACCTCTGGATTACAAAATT
TGTGAAAGATTGACTGGTATTCTTAACTATGTTGCTCCTTTTACGCTATGTGGATACGCTGCTTTAATGC
CTTTGTATCATGCTATTGCTTCCCGTATGGCTTTCATTTTCTCCTCCTTGTATAAATCCTGGTTGCTGTC
TCTTTATGAGGAGTTGTGGCCCGTTGTCAGGCAACGTGGCGTGGTGTGCACTGTGTTTGCTGACGCAACC
CCCACTGGTTGGGGCATTGCCACCACCTGTCAGCTCCTTTCCGGGACTTTCGCTTTCCCCCTCCCTATTG
CCACGGCGGAACTCATCGCCGCCTGCCTTGCCCGCTGCTGGACAGGGGCTCGGCTGTTGGGCACTGACAA
TTCCGTGGTGTTGTCGGGGAAGCTGACGTCCTTTCCATGGCTGCTCGCCTGTGTTGCCACCTGGATTCTG
CGCGGGACGTCCTTCTGCTACGTCCCTTCGGCCCTCAATCCAGCGGACCTTCCTTCCCGCGGCCTGCTGC
CGGCTCTGCGGCCTCTTCCGCGTCTTCGCCTTCGCCCTCAGACGAGTCGGATCTCCCTTTGGGCCGCCTC
CCCGCCTGGCGATGGTACTGTCCTAGTACCTGACCCAGCTTTCTTGTACAAAGTTGGCATTATAAGAAAG
CATTGCTTATCAATTTGTTGCAACGAACAGGTCACTATCAGTCAAAATAAAATCATTATTTGCCATCCAG
CTGCAGGGCGGCCGCGATATCCCCTATAGTGAGTCGTATTACATGGTCATAGCTGTTTCCTGGCAGCTCT
GGCCCGTGTCTCAAAATCTCTGATGTTACATTGCACAAGATAAAAATATATCATCATGAACAATAAAACT
GTCTGCTTACATAAACAGTAATACAAGGGGTGTTATGAGCCATATTCAACGGGAAACGTCGAGGCCGCGA
TTAAATTCCAACATGGATGCTGATTTATATGGGTATAAATGGGCTCGCGATAATGTCGGGCAATCAGGTG
CGACAATCTATCGCTTGTATGGGAAGCCCGATGCGCCAGAGTTGTTTCTGAAACATGGCAAAGGTAGCGT
TGCCAATGATGTTACAGATGAGATGGTCAGACTAAACTGGCTGACGGAATTTATGCCTCTTCCGACCATC
AAGCATTTTATCCGTACTCCTGATGATGCATGGTTACTCACCACTGCGATCCCCGGAAAAACAGCATTCC
AGGTATTAGAAGAATATCCTGATTCAGGTGAAAATATTGTTGATGCGCTGGCAGTGTTCCTGCGCCGGTT
GCATTCGATTCCTGTTTGTAATTGTCCTTTTAACAGCGATCGCGTATTTCGTCTCGCTCAGGCGCAATCA
CGAATGAATAACGGTTTGGTTGATGCGAGTGATTTTGATGACGAGCGTAATGGCTGGCCTGTTGAACAAG
TCTGGAAAGAAATGCATAAACTTTTGCCATTCTCACCGGATTCAGTCGTCACTCATGGTGATTTCTCACT
TGATAACCTTATTTTTGACGAGGGGAAATTAATAGGTTGTATTGATGTTGGACGAGTCGGAATCGCAGAC
CGATACCAGGATCTTGCCATCCTATGGAACTGCCTCGGTGAGTTTTCTCCTTCATTACAGAAACGGCTTT
TTCAAAAATATGGTATTGATAATCCTGATATGAATAAATTGCAGTTTCATTTGATGCTCGATGAGTTTTT
CTAATCAGAATTGGTTAATTGGTTGTAACACTGGCAGAGCATTACGCTGACTTGACGGGACGGCGCAAGC
TCATGACCAAAATCCCTTAACGTGAGTTACGCGTCGTTCCACTGAGCGTCAGACCCCGTAGAAAAGATCA
AAGGATCTTCTTGAGATCCTTTTTTTCTGCGCGTAATCTGCTGCTTGCAAACAAAAAAACCACCGCTACC
AGCGGTGGTTTGTTTGCCGGATCAAGAGCTACCAACTCTTTTTCCGAAGGTAACTGGCTTCAGCAGAGCG
CAGATACCAAATACTGTTCTTCTAGTGTAGCCGTAGTTAGGCCACCACTTCAAGAACTCTGTAGCACCGC
CTACATACCTCGCTCTGCTAATCCTGTTACCAGTGGCTGCTGCCAGTGGCGATAAGTCGTGTCTTACCGG
GTTGGACTCAAGACGATAGTTACCGGATAAGGCGCAGCGGTCGGGCTGAACGGGGGGTTCGTGCACACAG
CCCAGCTTGGAGCGAACGACCTACACCGAACTGAGATACCTACAGCGTGAGCTATGAGAAAGCGCCACGC
TTCCCGAAGGGAGAAAGGCGGACAGGTATCCGGTAAGCGGCAGGGTCGGAACAGGAGAGCGCACGAGGGA
GCTTCCAGGGGGAAACGCCTGGTATCTTTATAGTCCTGTCGGGTTTCGCCACCTCTGACTTGAGCGTCGA
TTTTTGTGATGCTCGTCAGGGGGGCGGAGCCTATGGAAAAACGCCAGCAACGCGGCCTTTTTACGGTTCC
TGGCCTTTTGCTGGCCTTTTGCTCACATGTT
